Addgene plasmid #214686: pDual_dsCas9_BFP_hs_NC_chr1
Purpose: Lentiviral expression vector for an inducible Cas9-P2A-BFP with two sgRNA sequences against human non-coding DNA region of chromosome 1 (negative control)
Depositing lab: Kevin Janes. Depositing organization: University of Virginia.
Backbone
  Vector backbone: pDual_dsCas9_BFP
  Vector type: Lentiviral, CRISPR
Growth in bacteria
  Bacterial resistance: Ampicillin, 100 μg/mL
  Growth temperature: 30°C
  Growth strain: NEB Stable
  Copy number: High Copy
Gene/Insert
  Gene/Insert name: dgRNA_Chr1
  gRNA/shRNA sequence: TTGTTGTTATAGTGTGAGTG; AGAAATCATCCTAGACTTAA
  Species: H. sapiens (human)
  Cloning method: Restriction Enzyme; 5′ cloning site SbfI (unknown if destroyed); 3′ cloning site BsmBI (unknown if destroyed)
Terms and licenses: Academic/Nonprofit Terms; Industry Terms: Not Available to Industry
How to cite: pDual_dsCas9_BFP_hs_NC_chr1 was a gift from Kevin Janes (Addgene plasmid # 214686 ; http://n2t.net/addgene:214686 ; RRID:Addgene_214686)
