[The description below was written by a language model from this plasmid's Addgene catalogue record and pLannotate feature annotations shown in this document.]
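Description:
pDual_dsCas9_BFP_hs_NC_chr1 is a third-generation-style, self-inactivating HIV-1 lentiviral CRISPR vector of about 13.9 kb, built on the pDual_dsCas9_BFP backbone. It serves as a negative control, carrying two sgRNAs that target a non-coding region of human chromosome 1. In bacteria it replicates from a high-copy ColE1/pUC-type origin and is selected with ampicillin through the bla gene; an f1 origin is also present. Outside the viral cassette, the backbone carries an SV40/EM7-driven BleoR (Zeocin resistance) unit with an SV40 poly(A) signal. Because this unit lies beyond the 3' LTR, it would not be packaged into virus.

A CMV enhancer/promoter fused to a truncated 5' LTR drives transcription of the viral genome. This genome contains the Ψ packaging signal, a gag fragment, the RRE, cPPT/CTS, WPRE and a ΔU3 3' LTR, followed by a bGH poly(A) signal. Between the LTRs, two tandem human U6 promoters each drive a guide fused to the S. pyogenes gRNA scaffold, so both sgRNAs are delivered from a single provirus. The dual-guide insert was cloned by restriction enzymes between SbfI and BsmBI sites. Downstream, an EF-1α core promoter expresses Cas9 fused at its N-terminus to the FKBP12 L106P destabilization domain. The fusion is degraded unless a stabilizing ligand such as Shield1 is supplied, which accounts for the "inducible" Cas9 in the stated purpose. TagBFP follows Cas9; the record describes the link as a P2A peptide, though this is not annotated in the feature table. BFP therefore marks transduced cells as a separate protein. No mammalian drug-selection marker is annotated within the packaged region, so blue fluorescence appears to be the means of identifying transduced cells. The construct is intended as a matched non-targeting comparator for dual-guide editing experiments in human cells.
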