Features (pLannotate 1.2.2; 37 found; start..end, strand, type, name):
     31..83      -  misc_feature   bom (fragment): basis of mobility region from pBR322
    238..617     +  enhancer       CMV enhancer: human cytomegalovirus immediate early enhancer
    618..817     +  promoter       CMV promoter: human cytomegalovirus (CMV) immediate early promoter
    835..1015    +  LTR            5' LTR (truncated): truncated 5' long terminal repeat (LTR) from HIV-1
   1062..1187    +  misc_feature   HIV-1 Ψ: packaging signal of human immunodeficiency virus type 1
   1171..1534    +  CDS            HIV-1 gag (fragment): gag protein from human immunodeficiency virus 1; gag
   1680..1913    +  misc_feature   RRE: The Rev response element (RRE) of HIV-1 allows for Rev-dependent mRNA export from the nucleus to the cytoplasm.
   2290..2390    +  CDS            Rev (fragment): human immunodeficiency virus 1 (HIV-1) Rev protein; rev; enhances nuclear export of unspliced and incompletely spliced viral mRNAs
   2440..2557    +  misc_feature   cPPT/CTS: central polypurine tract and central termination sequence of HIV-1
   2608..2848    +  promoter       U6 promoter: RNA polymerase III promoter for human U6 snRNA
   2879..2954    +  misc_RNA       gRNA scaffold: guide RNA scaffold for the Streptococcus pyogenes CRISPR/Cas9 system
   2961..3004    +  misc_RNA       gRNA scaffold (fragment): guide RNA scaffold for the Streptococcus pyogenes CRISPR/Cas9 system
   3045..3285    +  promoter       U6 promoter: RNA polymerase III promoter for human U6 snRNA
   3313..3388    +  misc_RNA       gRNA scaffold: guide RNA scaffold for the Streptococcus pyogenes CRISPR/Cas9 system
   3406..3424    +  CDS            small t antigen (fragment): SV40 (simian virus 40) small t antigen
   3450..3661    +  promoter       EF-1α core promoter: core promoter for human elongation factor EF-1α
   3681..4004    +  CDS            DD: destabilization domain that can be stabilized by Shield1 in the ProteoTuner™ system L106P mutant of FKBP12
   4014..8117    +  CDS            Cas9: Cas9 (Csn1) endonuclease from the Streptococcus pyogenes Type II CRISPR/Cas system generates RNA-guided double strand breaks in DNA
   8256..8954    +  CDS            TagBFP: TagBFP is a basic (constitutively fluorescent) blue fluorescent protein published in 2008, derived from Entacmaea quadricolor. It is reported to be a very rapidly-maturing monomer with very low acid sensitivity.
   8973..9561    +  misc_feature   WPRE: woodchuck hepatitis virus posttranscriptional regulatory element
   9612..9631    +  misc_feature   cPPT/CTS (fragment): central polypurine tract and central termination sequence of HIV-1
   9633..9866    +  LTR            3' LTR (ΔU3): self-inactivating 3' long terminal repeat (LTR) from HIV-1
   9898..10122   +  polyA_signal   bGH poly(A) signal: bovine growth hormone polyadenylation signal
  10126..10147   +  promoter       SV40 promoter (fragment): SV40 enhancer and early promoter
  10168..10596   +  rep_origin     f1 ori (sequence partly withheld): f1 bacteriophage origin of replication; arrow indicates direction of (+) strand synthesis
  10610..10939   +  promoter       SV40 promoter: SV40 enhancer and early promoter
  10987..11034   +  promoter       EM7 promoter: synthetic bacterial promoter&nbsp
  11053..11427   +  CDS            BleoR: antibiotic-binding protein; Sh ble from Streptoalloteichus hindustanus; confers resistance to bleomycin, phleomycin, and Zeocin™
  11437..11562   +  CDS            ble (fragment): BLE_KLEPN - Experimental evidence at protein level: Swiss-Prot protein existence level 1. Binding protein with a strong affinity to the bleomycin family of antibiotics. Binds to CL990; an antimitotic-antibiotic compound. From Klebsiella pneumoniae.
  11557..11678   +  polyA_signal   SV40 poly(A) signal: SV40 polyadenylation signal
  11749..11771   -  protein_bind   lac operator (fragment): The lac repressor binds to the lac operator to inhibit transcription in E. coli. This inhibition can be relieved by adding lactose or isopropyl-β-D-thiogalactopyranoside (IPTG). lac repressor encoded by lacI
  11775..11805   -  promoter       lac promoter: promoter for the E. coli lac operon
  11820..11841   -  protein_bind   CAP binding site: CAP binding activates transcription in the presence of cAMP. E. coli catabolite activator protein
  11854..11946   -  CDS            lacI (fragment): lac repressor; lacI; The lac repressor binds to the lac operator to inhibit transcription in E. coli. This inhibition can be relieved by adding lactose or isopropyl-β-D-thiogalactopyranoside (IPTG).
  12129..12717   -  rep_origin     ori: high-copy-number ColE1/pMB1/pBR322/pUC origin of replication
  12888..13748   -  CDS            AmpR: β-lactamase; bla; confers resistance to ampicillin, carbenicillin, and related antibiotics
  13749..13853   -  promoter       AmpR promoter: bla
>Addgene plasmid #214686 | pDual_dsCas9_BFP_hs_NC_chr1 | addgene full sequence | sequence record 428810 | Addgene NGS Result
GTCGACGGATCGGGAGATCTCCCGATCCCCTATGGTGCACTCTCAGTACAATCTGCTCTGATGCCGCATA
GTTAAGCCAGTATCTGCTCCCTGCTTGTGTGTTGGAGGTCGCTGAGTAGTGCGCGAGCAAAATTTAAGCT
ACAACAAGGCAAGGCTTGACCGACAATTGCATGAAGAATCTGCTTAGGGTTAGGCGTTTTGCGCTGCTTC
GCGATGTACGGGCCAGATATACGCGTTGACATTGATTATTGACTAGTTATTAATAGTAATCAATTACGGG
GTCATTAGTTCATAGCCCATATATGGAGTTCCGCGTTACATAACTTACGGTAAATGGCCCGCCTGGCTGA
CCGCCCAACGACCCCCGCCCATTGACGTCAATAATGACGTATGTTCCCATAGTAACGCCAATAGGGACTT
TCCATTGACGTCAATGGGTGGAGTATTTACGGTAAACTGCCCACTTGGCAGTACATCAAGTGTATCATAT
GCCAAGTACGCCCCCTATTGACGTCAATGACGGTAAATGGCCCGCCTGGCATTATGCCCAGTACATGACC
TTATGGGACTTTCCTACTTGGCAGTACATCTACGTATTAGTCATCGCTATTACCATGGTGATGCGGTTTT
GGCAGTACATCAATGGGCGTGGATAGCGGTTTGACTCACGGGGATTTCCAAGTCTCCACCCCATTGACGT
CAATGGGAGTTTGTTTTGGCACCAAAATCAACGGGACTTTCCAAAATGTCGTAACAACTCCGCCCCATTG
ACGCAAATGGGCGGTAGGCGTGTACGGTGGGAGGTCTATATAAGCAGCGCGTTTTGCCTGTACTGGGTCT
CTCTGGTTAGACCAGATCTGAGCCTGGGAGCTCTCTGGCTAACTAGGGAACCCACTGCTTAAGCCTCAAT
AAAGCTTGCCTTGAGTGCTTCAAGTAGTGTGTGCCCGTCTGTTGTGTGACTCTGGTAACTAGAGATCCCT
CAGACCCTTTTAGTCAGTGTGGAAAATCTCTAGCAGTGGCGCCCGAACAGGGACTTGAAAGCGAAAGGGA
AACCAGAGGAGCTCTCTCGACGCAGGACTCGGCTTGCTGAAGCGCGCACGGCAAGAGGCGAGGGGCGGCG
ACTGGTGAGTACGCCAAAAATTTTGACTAGCGGAGGCTAGAAGGAGAGAGATGGGTGCGAGAGCGTCAGT
ATTAAGCGGGGGAGAATTAGATCGCGATGGGAAAAAATTCGGTTAAGGCCAGGGGGAAAGAAAAAATATA
AATTAAAACATATAGTATGGGCAAGCAGGGAGCTAGAACGATTCGCAGTTAATCCTGGCCTGTTAGAAAC
ATCAGAAGGCTGTAGACAAATACTGGGACAGCTACAACCATCCCTTCAGACAGGATCAGAAGAACTTAGA
TCATTATATAATACAGTAGCAACCCTCTATTGTGTGCATCAAAGGATAGAGATAAAAGACACCAAGGAAG
CTTTAGACAAGATAGAGGAAGAGCAAAACAAAAGTAAGACCACCGCACAGCAAGCGGCCGCTGATCTTCA
GACCTGGAGGAGGAGATATGAGGGACAATTGGAGAAGTGAATTATATAAATATAAAGTAGTAAAAATTGA
ACCATTAGGAGTAGCACCCACCAAGGCAAAGAGAAGAGTGGTGCAGAGAGAAAAAAGAGCAGTGGGAATA
GGAGCTTTGTTCCTTGGGTTCTTGGGAGCAGCAGGAAGCACTATGGGCGCAGCGTCAATGACGCTGACGG
TACAGGCCAGACAATTATTGTCTGGTATAGTGCAGCAGCAGAACAATTTGCTGAGGGCTATTGAGGCGCA
ACAGCATCTGTTGCAACTCACAGTCTGGGGCATCAAGCAGCTCCAGGCAAGAATCCTGGCTGTGGAAAGA
TACCTAAAGGATCAACAGCTCCTGGGGATTTGGGGTTGCTCTGGAAAACTCATTTGCACCACTGCTGTGC
CTTGGAATGCTAGTTGGAGTAATAAATCTCTGGAACAGATTTGGAATCACACGACCTGGATGGAGTGGGA
CAGAGAAATTAACAATTACACAAGCTTAATACACTCCTTAATTGAAGAATCGCAAAACCAGCAAGAAAAG
AATGAACAAGAATTATTGGAATTAGATAAATGGGCAAGTTTGTGGAATTGGTTTAACATAACAAATTGGC
TGTGGTATATAAAATTATTCATAATGATAGTAGGAGGCTTGGTAGGTTTAAGAATAGTTTTTGCTGTACT
TTCTATAGTGAATAGAGTTAGGCAGGGATATTCACCATTATCGTTTCAGACCCACCTCCCAACCCCGAGG
GGACCCGACAGGCCCGAAGGAATAGAAGAAGAAGGTGGAGAGAGAGACAGAGACAGATCCATTCGATTAG
TGAACGGATCGGCACTGCGTGCGCCAATTCTGCAGACAAATGGCAGTATTCATCCACAATTTTAAAAGAA
AAGGGGGGATTGGGGGGTACAGTGCAGGGGAAAGAATAGTAGACATAATAGCAACAGACATACAAACTAA
AGAATTACAAAAACAAATTACAAAAATTCAAAATTTTCGGGTTTATTACAGGGACAGCAGAGATCCAGTT
TGGTTAATTAAGGTACCGAGGGCCTATTTCCCATGATTCCTTCATATTTGCATATACGATACAAGGCTGT
TAGAGAGATAATTAGAATTAATTTGACTGTAAACACAAAGATATTAGTACAAAATACGTGACGTAGAAAG
TAATAATTTCTTGGGTAGTTTGCAGTTTTAAAATTATGTTTTAAAATGGACTATCATATGCTTACCGTAA
CTTGAAAGTATTTCGATTTCTTGGCTTTATATATCTTGTGGAAAGGACGAAACCTGCATTGTTGTTATAG
TGTGAGTGGTTTTAGAGCTAGAAATAGCAAGTTAAAATAAGGCTAGTCCGTTATCAACTTGAAAAAGTGG
CACCGAGTCGGTGCTTTTTTGTTTTAGAGCTAGAAATAGCAAGTTAAAATAAGGCTAGTCCGTTTTTAGC
GCGTGCGCCAATTCTGCAGACAAATGGCTCTAGAGAGGGCCTATTTCCCATGATTCCTTCATATTTGCAT
ATACGATACAAGGCTGTTAGAGAGATAATTGGAATTAATTTGACTGTAAACACAAAGATATTAGTACAAA
ATACGTGACGTAGAAAGTAATAATTTCTTGGGTAGTTTGCAGTTTTAAAATTATGTTTTAAAATGGACTA
TCATATGCTTACCGTAACTTGAAAGTATTTCGATTTCTTGGCTTTATATATCTTGTGGAAAGGACCGTCT
CTAGAAATCATCCTAGACTTAAGTTTTAGAGCTAGAAATAGCAAGTTAAAATAAGGCTAGTCCGTTATCA
ACTTGAAAAAGTGGCACCGAGTCGGTGCTTTTTTGAATTCGCTAGCTAGGTCTTGAAAGGAGTGGGAATT
GGCTCCGGTGCCCGTCAGTGGGCAGAGCGCACATCGCCCACAGTCCCCGAGAAGTTGGGGGGAGGGGTCG
GCAATTGATCCGGTGCCTAGAGAAGGTGGCGCGGGGTAAACTGGGAAAGTGATGTCGTGTACTGGCTCCG
CCTTTTTCCCGAGGGTGGGGGAGAACCGTATATAAGTGCAGTAGTCGCCGTGAACGTTCTTTTTCGCAAC
GGGTTTGCCGCCAGAACACAGGACCGGTTCTAGAGCCACCATGGGAGTGCAGGTGGAAACCATCTCCCCA
GGTGACGGGCGCACCTTCCCCAAGCGCGGCCAGACCTGTGTGGTGCACTACACCGGGATGCTTGAAGATG
GAAAGAAAGTCGATTCCTCCCGGGACAGAAACAAGCCCTTTAAGTTTATGCTAGGCAAGCAGGAGGTGAT
CCGAGGCTGGGAAGAAGGGGTTGCCCAGATGAGTGTGGGTCAGAGAGCCAAACTGACTATATCTCCAGAT
TATGCCTATGGTGCCACTGGGCACCCAGGCATCATCCCACCACATGCCACTCTCGTCTTCGATGTGGAGC
TTCTAAAACCGGAACCGGCTAGCATGGACAAGAAGTACAGCATCGGCCTGGACATCGGCACCAACTCTGT
GGGCTGGGCCGTGATCACCGACGAGTACAAGGTGCCCAGCAAGAAATTCAAGGTGCTGGGCAACACCGAC
CGGCACAGCATCAAGAAGAACCTGATCGGAGCCCTGCTGTTCGACAGCGGCGAAACAGCCGAGGCCACCC
GGCTGAAGAGAACCGCCAGAAGAAGATACACCAGACGGAAGAACCGGATCTGCTATCTGCAAGAGATCTT
CAGCAACGAGATGGCCAAGGTGGACGACAGCTTCTTCCACAGACTGGAAGAGTCCTTCCTGGTGGAAGAG
GATAAGAAGCACGAGCGGCACCCCATCTTCGGCAACATCGTGGACGAGGTGGCCTACCACGAGAAGTACC
CCACCATCTACCACCTGAGAAAGAAACTGGTGGACAGCACCGACAAGGCCGACCTGCGGCTGATCTATCT
GGCCCTGGCCCACATGATCAAGTTCCGGGGCCACTTCCTGATCGAGGGCGACCTGAACCCCGACAACAGC
GACGTGGACAAGCTGTTCATCCAGCTGGTGCAGACCTACAACCAGCTGTTCGAGGAAAACCCCATCAACG
CCAGCGGCGTGGACGCCAAGGCCATCCTGTCTGCCAGACTGAGCAAGAGCAGACGGCTGGAAAATCTGAT
CGCCCAGCTGCCCGGCGAGAAGAAGAATGGCCTGTTCGGAAACCTGATTGCCCTGAGCCTGGGCCTGACC
CCCAACTTCAAGAGCAACTTCGACCTGGCCGAGGATGCCAAACTGCAGCTGAGCAAGGACACCTACGACG
ACGACCTGGACAACCTGCTGGCCCAGATCGGCGACCAGTACGCCGACCTGTTTCTGGCCGCCAAGAACCT
GTCCGACGCCATCCTGCTGAGCGACATCCTGAGAGTGAACACCGAGATCACCAAGGCCCCCCTGAGCGCC
TCTATGATCAAGAGATACGACGAGCACCACCAGGACCTGACCCTGCTGAAAGCTCTCGTGCGGCAGCAGC
TGCCTGAGAAGTACAAAGAGATTTTCTTCGACCAGAGCAAGAACGGCTACGCCGGCTACATTGACGGCGG
AGCCAGCCAGGAAGAGTTCTACAAGTTCATCAAGCCCATCCTGGAAAAGATGGACGGCACCGAGGAACTG
CTCGTGAAGCTGAACAGAGAGGACCTGCTGCGGAAGCAGCGGACCTTCGACAACGGCAGCATCCCCCACC
AGATCCACCTGGGAGAGCTGCACGCCATTCTGCGGCGGCAGGAAGATTTTTACCCATTCCTGAAGGACAA
CCGGGAAAAGATCGAGAAGATCCTGACCTTCCGCATCCCCTACTACGTGGGCCCTCTGGCCAGGGGAAAC
AGCAGATTCGCCTGGATGACCAGAAAGAGCGAGGAAACCATCACCCCCTGGAACTTCGAGGAAGTGGTGG
ACAAGGGCGCTTCCGCCCAGAGCTTCATCGAGCGGATGACCAACTTCGATAAGAACCTGCCCAACGAGAA
GGTGCTGCCCAAGCACAGCCTGCTGTACGAGTACTTCACCGTGTATAACGAGCTGACCAAAGTGAAATAC
GTGACCGAGGGAATGAGAAAGCCCGCCTTCCTGAGCGGCGAGCAGAAAAAGGCCATCGTGGACCTGCTGT
TCAAGACCAACCGGAAAGTGACCGTGAAGCAGCTGAAAGAGGACTACTTCAAGAAAATCGAGTGCTTCGA
CTCCGTGGAAATCTCCGGCGTGGAAGATCGGTTCAACGCCTCCCTGGGCACATACCACGATCTGCTGAAA
ATTATCAAGGACAAGGACTTCCTGGACAATGAGGAAAACGAGGACATTCTGGAAGATATCGTGCTGACCC
TGACACTGTTTGAGGACAGAGAGATGATCGAGGAACGGCTGAAAACCTATGCCCACCTGTTCGACGACAA
AGTGATGAAGCAGCTGAAGCGGCGGAGATACACCGGCTGGGGCAGGCTGAGCCGGAAGCTGATCAACGGC
ATCCGGGACAAGCAGTCCGGCAAGACAATCCTGGATTTCCTGAAGTCCGACGGCTTCGCCAACAGAAACT
TCATGCAGCTGATCCACGACGACAGCCTGACCTTTAAAGAGGACATCCAGAAAGCCCAGGTGTCCGGCCA
GGGCGATAGCCTGCACGAGCACATTGCCAATCTGGCCGGCAGCCCCGCCATTAAGAAGGGCATCCTGCAG
ACAGTGAAGGTGGTGGACGAGCTCGTGAAAGTGATGGGCCGGCACAAGCCCGAGAACATCGTGATCGAAA
TGGCCAGAGAGAACCAGACCACCCAGAAGGGACAGAAGAACAGCCGCGAGAGAATGAAGCGGATCGAAGA
GGGCATCAAAGAGCTGGGCAGCCAGATCCTGAAAGAACACCCCGTGGAAAACACCCAGCTGCAGAACGAG
AAGCTGTACCTGTACTACCTGCAGAATGGGCGGGATATGTACGTGGACCAGGAACTGGACATCAACCGGC
TGTCCGACTACGATGTGGACCATATCGTGCCTCAGAGCTTTCTGAAGGACGACTCCATCGACAACAAGGT
GCTGACCAGAAGCGACAAGAACCGGGGCAAGAGCGACAACGTGCCCTCCGAAGAGGTCGTGAAGAAGATG
AAGAACTACTGGCGGCAGCTGCTGAACGCCAAGCTGATTACCCAGAGAAAGTTCGACAATCTGACCAAGG
CCGAGAGAGGCGGCCTGAGCGAACTGGATAAGGCCGGCTTCATCAAGAGACAGCTGGTGGAAACCCGGCA
GATCACAAAGCACGTGGCACAGATCCTGGACTCCCGGATGAACACTAAGTACGACGAGAATGACAAGCTG
ATCCGGGAAGTGAAAGTGATCACCCTGAAGTCCAAGCTGGTGTCCGATTTCCGGAAGGATTTCCAGTTTT
ACAAAGTGCGCGAGATCAACAACTACCACCACGCCCACGACGCCTACCTGAACGCCGTCGTGGGAACCGC
CCTGATCAAAAAGTACCCTAAGCTGGAAAGCGAGTTCGTGTACGGCGACTACAAGGTGTACGACGTGCGG
AAGATGATCGCCAAGAGCGAGCAGGAAATCGGCAAGGCTACCGCCAAGTACTTCTTCTACAGCAACATCA
TGAACTTTTTCAAGACCGAGATTACCCTGGCCAACGGCGAGATCCGGAAGCGGCCTCTGATCGAGACAAA
CGGCGAAACCGGGGAGATCGTGTGGGATAAGGGCCGGGATTTTGCCACCGTGCGGAAAGTGCTGAGCATG
CCCCAAGTGAATATCGTGAAAAAGACCGAGGTGCAGACAGGCGGCTTCAGCAAAGAGTCTATCCTGCCCA
AGAGGAACAGCGATAAGCTGATCGCCAGAAAGAAGGACTGGGACCCTAAGAAGTACGGCGGCTTCGACAG
CCCCACCGTGGCCTATTCTGTGCTGGTGGTGGCCAAAGTGGAAAAGGGCAAGTCCAAGAAACTGAAGAGT
GTGAAAGAGCTGCTGGGGATCACCATCATGGAAAGAAGCAGCTTCGAGAAGAATCCCATCGACTTTCTGG
AAGCCAAGGGCTACAAAGAAGTGAAAAAGGACCTGATCATCAAGCTGCCTAAGTACTCCCTGTTCGAGCT
GGAAAACGGCCGGAAGAGAATGCTGGCCTCTGCCGGCGAACTGCAGAAGGGAAACGAACTGGCCCTGCCC
TCCAAATATGTGAACTTCCTGTACCTGGCCAGCCACTATGAGAAGCTGAAGGGCTCCCCCGAGGATAATG
AGCAGAAACAGCTGTTTGTGGAACAGCACAAGCACTACCTGGACGAGATCATCGAGCAGATCAGCGAGTT
CTCCAAGAGAGTGATCCTGGCCGACGCTAATCTGGACAAAGTGCTGTCCGCCTACAACAAGCACCGGGAT
AAGCCCATCAGAGAGCAGGCCGAGAATATCATCCACCTGTTTACCCTGACCAATCTGGGAGCCCCTGCCG
CCTTCAAGTACTTTGACACCACCATCGACCGGAAGAGGTACACCAGCACCAAAGAGGTGCTGGACGCCAC
CCTGATCCACCAGAGCATCACCGGCCTGTACGAGACACGGATCGACCTGTCTCAGCTGGGAGGCGACAAG
CGACCTGCCGCCACAAAGAAGGCTGGACAGGCTAAGAAGAAGAAAGATTACAAAGACGATGACGATAAGG
GATCCGGTGCCACGAATTTCTCACTACTCAAGCAGGCCGGTGATGTCGAGGAAAACCCTGGTCCTATGAG
CGAGCTGATTAAGGAGAACATGCACATGAAGCTGTACATGGAGGGCACCGTGGACAACCATCACTTCAAG
TGCACATCCGAGGGCGAAGGCAAGCCCTACGAGGGCACCCAGACCATGAGAATCAAGGTGGTCGAGGGCG
GCCCTCTCCCCTTCGCCTTCGACATCCTGGCTACTAGCTTCCTCTACGGCAGCAAGACCTTCATCAACCA
CACCCAGGGCATCCCCGACTTCTTCAAGCAGTCCTTCCCTGAGGGCTTCACATGGGAGAGAGTCACCACA
TACGAAGACGGGGGCGTGCTGACCGCTACCCAGGACACCAGCCTCCAGGACGGCTGCCTCATCTACAACG
TCAAGATCAGAGGGGTGAACTTCACATCCAACGGCCCTGTGATGCAGAAGAAAACACTCGGCTGGGAGGC
CTTCACCGAAACTCTGTACCCCGCTGACGGCGGCCTGGAAGGCAGAAACGACATGGCCCTGAAGCTCGTG
GGCGGGAGCCATCTGATCGCAAACGCCAAGACCACATATAGATCCAAGAAACCCGCTAAGAACCTCAAGA
TGCCTGGCGTCTACTATGTGGACTACAGACTGGAAAGAATCAAGGAGGCCAACAACGAGACCTACGTCGA
GCAGCACGAGGTGGCAGTGGCCAGATACTGCGACCTCCCTAGCAAACTGGGGCACAAGCTTAATTGAGGA
TCCTAAGTCGACAATCAACCTCTGGATTACAAAATTTGTGAAAGATTGACTGGTATTCTTAACTATGTTG
CTCCTTTTACGCTATGTGGATACGCTGCTTTAATGCCTTTGTATCATGCTATTGCTTCCCGTATGGCTTT
CATTTTCTCCTCCTTGTATAAATCCTGGTTGCTGTCTCTTTATGAGGAGTTGTGGCCCGTTGTCAGGCAA
CGTGGCGTGGTGTGCACTGTGTTTGCTGACGCAACCCCCACTGGTTGGGGCATTGCCACCACCTGTCAGC
TCCTTTCCGGGACTTTCGCTTTCCCCCTCCCTATTGCCACGGCGGAACTCATCGCCGCCTGCCTTGCCCG
CTGCTGGACAGGGGCTCGGCTGTTGGGCACTGACAATTCCGTGGTGTTGTCGGGGAAATCATCGTCCTTT
CCTTGGCTGCTCGCCTGTGTTGCCACCTGGATTCTGCGCGGGACGTCCTTCTGCTACGTCCCTTCGGCCC
TCAATCCAGCGGACCTTCCTTCCCGCGGCCTGCTGCCGGCTCTGCGGCCTCTTCCGCGTCTTCGCCTTCG
CCCTCAGACGAGTCGGATCTCCCTTTGGGCCGCCTCCCCGCGTCGACTTTAAGACCAATGACTTACAAGG
CAGCTGTAGATCTTAGCCACTTTTTAAAAGAAAAGGGGGGACTGGAAGGGCTAATTCACTCCCAACGAAG
ACAAGATCTGCTTTTTGCTTGTACTGGGTCTCTCTGGTTAGACCAGATCTGAGCCTGGGAGCTCTCTGGC
TAACTAGGGAACCCACTGCTTAAGCCTCAATAAAGCTTGCCTTGAGTGCTTCAAGTAGTGTGTGCCCGTC
TGTTGTGTGACTCTGGTAACTAGAGATCCCTCAGACCCTTTTAGTCAGTGTGGAAAATCTCTAGCAGGGC
CCGTTTAAACCCGCTGATCAGCCTCGACTGTGCCTTCTAGTTGCCAGCCATCTGTTGTTTGCCCCTCCCC
CGTGCCTTCCTTGACCCTGGAAGGTGCCACTCCCACTGTCCTTTCCTAATAAAATGAGGAAATTGCATCG
CATTGTCTGAGTAGGTGTCATTCTATTCTGGGGGGTGGGGTGGGGCAGGACAGCAAGGGGGAGGATTGGG
AAGACAATAGCAGGCATGCTGGGGATGCGGTGGGCTCTATGGCTTCTGAGGCGGAAAGAACCAGCTGGGG
CTCTAGGGGGTATCCCC
[124 nt withheld, positions 10168-10291]
C
[91 nt withheld, positions 10293-10383]
A
[49 nt withheld, positions 10385-10433]
CCTTTGACGTTGGAGTCCACGTTCTTT
[37 nt withheld, positions 10461-10497]
ACCCTATCTCGGTCTATTCTTTTGATTTATAAGGGATTTTGCCGATTTCGGCCTATTGGTTAAAAAATGA
GCTGATTTAACAAAAATTTAACGCGAATTAATTCTGTGGAATGTGTGTCAGTTAGGGTGTGGAAAGTCCC
CAGGCTCCCCAGCAGGCAGAAGTATGCAAAGCATGCATCTCAATTAGTCAGCAACCAGGTGTGGAAAGTC
CCCAGGCTCCCCAGCAGGCAGAAGTATGCAAAGCATGCATCTCAATTAGTCAGCAACCATAGTCCCGCCC
CTAACTCCGCCCATCCCGCCCCTAACTCCGCCCAGTTCCGCCCATTCTCCGCCCCATGGCTGACTAATTT
TTTTTATTTATGCAGAGGCCGAGGCCGCCTCTGCCTCTGAGCTATTCCAGAAGTAGTGAGGAGGCTTTTT
TGGAGGCCTAGGCTTTTGCAAAAAGCTCCCGGGAGCTTGTATATCCATTTTCGGATCTGATCAGCACGTG
TTGACAATTAATCATCGGCATAGTATATCGGCATAGTATAATACGACAAGGTGAGGAACTAAACCATGGC
CAAGTTGACCAGTGCCGTTCCGGTGCTCACCGCGCGCGACGTCGCCGGAGCGGTCGAGTTCTGGACCGAC
CGGCTCGGGTTCTCCCGGGACTTCGTGGAGGACGACTTCGCCGGTGTGGTCCGGGACGACGTGACCCTGT
TCATCAGCGCGGTCCAGGACCAGGTGGTGCCGGACAACACCCTGGCCTGGGTGTGGGTGCGCGGCCTGGA
CGAGCTGTACGCCGAGTGGTCGGAGGTCGTGTCCACGAACTTCCGGGACGCCTCCGGGCCGGCCATGACC
GAGATCGGCGAGCAGCCGTGGGGGCGGGAGTTCGCCCTGCGCGACCCGGCCGGCAACTGCGTGCACTTCG
TGGCCGAGGAGCAGGACTGACACGTGCTACGAGATTTCGATTCCACCGCCGCCTTCTATGAAAGGTTGGG
CTTCGGAATCGTTTTCCGGGACGCCGGCTGGATGATCCTCCAGCGCGGGGATCTCATGCTGGAGTTCTTC
GCCCACCCCAACTTGTTTATTGCAGCTTATAATGGTTACAAATAAAGCAATAGCATCACAAATTTCACAA
ATAAAGCATTTTTTTCACTGCATTCTAGTTGTGGTTTGTCCAAACTCATCAATGTATCTTATCATGTCTG
TATACCGTCGACCTCTAGCTAGAGCTTGGCGTAATCATGGTCATAGCTGTTTCCTGTGTGAAATTGTTAT
CCGCTCACAATTCCACACAACATACGAGCCGGAAGCATAAAGTGTAAAGCCTGGGGTGCCTAATGAGTGA
GCTAACTCACATTAATTGCGTTGCGCTCACTGCCCGCTTTCCAGTCGGGAAACCTGTCGTGCCAGCTGCA
TTAATGAATCGGCCAACGCGCGGGGAGAGGCGGTTTGCGTATTGGGCGCTCTTCCGCTTCCTCGCTCACT
GACTCGCTGCGCTCGGTCGTTCGGCTGCGGCGAGCGGTATCAGCTCACTCAAAGGCGGTAATACGGTTAT
CCACAGAATCAGGGGATAACGCAGGAAAGAACATGTGAGCAAAAGGCCAGCAAAAGGCCAGGAACCGTAA
AAAGGCCGCGTTGCTGGCGTTTTTCCATAGGCTCCGCCCCCCTGACGAGCATCACAAAAATCGACGCTCA
AGTCAGAGGTGGCGAAACCCGACAGGACTATAAAGATACCAGGCGTTTCCCCCTGGAAGCTCCCTCGTGC
GCTCTCCTGTTCCGACCCTGCCGCTTACCGGATACCTGTCCGCCTTTCTCCCTTCGGGAAGCGTGGCGCT
TTCTCATAGCTCACGCTGTAGGTATCTCAGTTCGGTGTAGGTCGTTCGCTCCAAGCTGGGCTGTGTGCAC
GAACCCCCCGTTCAGCCCGACCGCTGCGCCTTATCCGGTAACTATCGTCTTGAGTCCAACCCGGTAAGAC
ACGACTTATCGCCACTGGCAGCAGCCACTGGTAACAGGATTAGCAGAGCGAGGTATGTAGGCGGTGCTAC
AGAGTTCTTGAAGTGGTGGCCTAACTACGGCTACACTAGAAGAACAGTATTTGGTATCTGCGCTCTGCTG
AAGCCAGTTACCTTCGGAAAAAGAGTTGGTAGCTCTTGATCCGGCAAACAAACCACCGCTGGTAGCGGTG
GTTTTTTTGTTTGCAAGCAGCAGATTACGCGCAGAAAAAAAGGATCTCAAGAAGATCCTTTGATCTTTTC
TACGGGGTCTGACGCTCAGTGGAACGAAAACTCACGTTAAGGGATTTTGGTCATGAGATTATCAAAAAGG
ATCTTCACCTAGATCCTTTTAAATTAAAAATGAAGTTTTAAATCAATCTAAAGTATATATGAGTAAACTT
GGTCTGACAGTTACCAATGCTTAATCAGTGAGGCACCTATCTCAGCGATCTGTCTATTTCGTTCATCCAT
AGTTGCCTGACTCCCCGTCGTGTAGATAACTACGATACGGGAGGGCTTACCATCTGGCCCCAGTGCTGCA
ATGATACCGCGAGACCCACGCTCACCGGCTCCAGATTTATCAGCAATAAACCAGCCAGCCGGAAGGGCCG
AGCGCAGAAGTGGTCCTGCAACTTTATCCGCCTCCATCCAGTCTATTAATTGTTGCCGGGAAGCTAGAGT
AAGTAGTTCGCCAGTTAATAGTTTGCGCAACGTTGTTGCCATTGCTACAGGCATCGTGGTGTCACGCTCG
TCGTTTGGTATGGCTTCATTCAGCTCCGGTTCCCAACGATCAAGGCGAGTTACATGATCCCCCATGTTGT
GCAAAAAAGCGGTTAGCTCCTTCGGTCCTCCGATCGTTGTCAGAAGTAAGTTGGCCGCAGTGTTATCACT
CATGGTTATGGCAGCACTGCATAATTCTCTTACTGTCATGCCATCCGTAAGATGCTTTTCTGTGACTGGT
GAGTACTCAACCAAGTCATTCTGAGAATAGTGTATGCGGCGACCGAGTTGCTCTTGCCCGGCGTCAATAC
GGGATAATACCGCGCCACATAGCAGAACTTTAAAAGTGCTCATCATTGGAAAACGTTCTTCGGGGCGAAA
ACTCTCAAGGATCTTACCGCTGTTGAGATCCAGTTCGATGTAACCCACTCGTGCACCCAACTGATCTTCA
GCATCTTTTACTTTCACCAGCGTTTCTGGGTGAGCAAAAACAGGAAGGCAAAATGCCGCAAAAAAGGGAA
TAAGGGCGACACGGAAATGTTGAATACTCATACTCTTCCTTTTTCAATATTATTGAAGCATTTATCAGGG
TTATTGTCTCATGAGCGGATACATATTTGAATGTATTTAGAAAAATAAACAAATAGGGGTTCCGCGCACA
TTTCCCCGAAAAGTGCCACCTGAC
